Addgene plasmid #123753: MTK3_039
Purpose: Encodes mouse RelA as a Type 3 part to be used in the MTK system
Depositing lab: Hana El-Samad. Depositing organization: University of California, San Francisco (UCSF). Publication: A Toolkit for Rapid Modular Construction of Biological Circuits in Mammalian Cells. Fonseca JP, Bonny AR, Kumar GR, Ng AH, Town J, Wu QC, Aslankoohi E, Chen SY, Dods G, Harrigan P, Osimiri LC, Kistler AL, El-Samad H. ACS Synth Biol. 2019 Nov 15;8(11):2593-2606. doi: 10.1021/acssynbio.9b00322. Epub 2019 Nov 5. PubMed 31686495.
Backbone
  Vector backbone: MTK0_027
  Vector type: Mammalian Expression
Growth in bacteria
  Bacterial resistance: Chloramphenicol, 25 μg/mL
  Growth temperature: 37°C
  Growth strain: DH5alpha
  Copy number: Unknown
Gene/Insert
  Gene/Insert name: RelA
  Species: Synthetic
  Cloning method: Restriction Enzyme; 5′ cloning site BsmBI (destroyed during cloning); 3′ cloning site BsmBI (destroyed during cloning)
Terms and licenses: Academic/Nonprofit Terms; Industry Terms: Not Available to Industry
Depositor comments: Type 3 parts are generally reserved for coding sequences in the MTK. Please visit https://www.biorxiv.org/content/10.1101/506188v2 for BioRxiv preprint
How to cite: MTK3_039 was a gift from Hana El-Samad (Addgene plasmid # 123753 ; http://n2t.net/addgene:123753 ; RRID:Addgene_123753)
