[The description below was written by a language model from this plasmid's Addgene catalogue record and pLannotate feature annotations shown in this document.]
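Description:
MTK3_039 is a small (about 3.3 kb) part-storage plasmid from the Mammalian Toolkit (MTK), a modular hierarchical cloning system for assembling genetic circuits for mammalian cells. It carries the mouse RelA coding sequence (the p65 subunit of the NF-κB transcription factor family, also known as Nfkb3) formatted as a Type 3 part, the position the toolkit generally reserves for coding sequences. The insert was placed into the part entry backbone MTK0_027 using BsmBI sites that were destroyed in the process. The catalogue lists the insert species as synthetic, while the feature annotation matches it to the mouse protein, consistent with the stated purpose.

Although catalogued as a mammalian expression vector, the annotated sequence shows no mammalian promoter, polyadenylation signal or mammalian selection marker. The only features besides the RelA open reading frame are bacterial maintenance elements: a high-copy ColE1/pUC-type origin of replication and a chloramphenicol acetyltransferase gene driven by its native cat promoter and followed by a lambda t0 terminator, giving chloramphenicol selection in E. coli. The plasmid is therefore best understood as a domesticated building block rather than a ready-to-transfect expression construct. To be expressed, the RelA part would be combined with other toolkit parts, such as promoters, terminators and optional tags, into a complete transcriptional unit. The record does not describe the specific overhangs or any fused tags. Such assemblies would typically be used to express RelA in mammalian cells, for example when building or probing circuits involving NF-κB signalling.
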