Features (pLannotate 1.2.2; 5 found; start..end, strand, type, name):
     77..665     +  rep_origin     ori: high-copy-number ColE1/pMB1/pBR322/pUC origin of replication
    777..2423    +  CDS            Rela: TF65_MOUSE - Also known as Nfkb3. Experimental evidence at protein level: Swiss-Prot protein existence level 1. NF-kappa-B is a pleiotropic transcription factor present in almost all cell types and is the endpoint of a series of signal transduction events that are initiated by a vast array of stimuli related to many biological processes such as inflammation, immunity, differentiation, cell growth, tumorigenesis and apoptosis. NF-kappa-B is a homo- or heterodimeric complex formed by the Rel-like domain- containing proteins RELA/p65, RELB, NFKB1/p105, NFKB1/p50, REL and NFKB2/p52. The heterodime
   2443..2477    -  terminator     lambda t0 terminator: minimal transcription terminator from phage lambda (Scholtissek and Grosse, 1987)
   2551..3207    -  CDS            cat: CAT_ECOLX - Experimental evidence at protein level: Swiss-Prot protein existence level 1. This enzyme is an effector of chloramphenicol resistance in bacteria. From Escherichia coli. This protein is used as a marker in many commonly used cloning vectors, such as pACYC184.
   3208..3305    -  promoter       cat promoter: promoter of the E. coli cat gene encoding chloramphenicol acetyltransferase
>Addgene plasmid #123753 | MTK3_039 | addgene full sequence | sequence record 248707 | Addgene NGS Result
TCATGACCAAAATCCCTTAACGTGAGTTTTCGTTCCACTGAGCGTCAGACCCCGTAGAAAAGATCAAAGG
ATCTTCTTGAGATCCTTTTTTTCTGCGCGTAATCTGCTGCTTGCAAACAAAAAAACCACCGCTACCAGCG
GTGGTTTGTTTGCCGGATCAAGAGCTACCAACTCTTTTTCCGAAGGTAACTGGCTTCAGCAGAGCGCAGA
TACCAAATACTGTTCTTCTAGTGTAGCCGTAGTTAGGCCACCACTTCAAGAACTCTGTAGCACCGCCTAC
ATACCTCGCTCTGCTAATCCTGTTACCAGTGGCTGCTGCCAGTGGCGATAAGTCGTGTCTTACCGGGTTG
GACTCAAGACGATAGTTACCGGATAAGGCGCAGCGGTCGGGCTGAACGGGGGGTTCGTGCACACAGCCCA
GCTTGGAGCGAACGACCTACACCGAACTGAGATACCTACAGCGTGAGCTATGAGAAAGCGCCACGCTTCC
CGAAGGGAGAAAGGCGGACAGGTATCCGGTAAGCGGCAGGGTCGGAACAGGAGAGCGCACGAGGGAGCTT
CCAGGGGGAAACGCCTGGTATCTTTATAGTCCTGTCGGGTTTCGCCACCTCTGACTTGAGCGTCGATTTT
TGTGATGCTCGTCAGGGGGGCGGAGCCTATGGAAAAACGCCAGCAACGCGGCCTTTTTACGGTTCCTGGC
CTTTTGCTGGCCTTTTGCTCACATGTTCTTTCCTGCGTTATCCCCTGATTCTGTGGATAACCGTAGTCGG
TCTCATATGGACGATCTGTTTCCCCTCATCTTTCCCTCAGAGCCAGCCCAGGCTTCTGGGCCTTATGTGG
AGATCATCGAACAGCCGAAGCAACGGGGCATGCGATTCCGCTATAAATGCGAGGGGCGCTCAGCGGGCAG
TATTCCTGGCGAGAGAAGCACAGATACCACCAAGACACACCCCACCATCAAGATCAATGGCTACACAGGA
CCAGGAACAGTTCGAATCTCCCTGGTCACCAAGGATCCACCTCACCGGCCTCATCCACATGAACTTGTGG
GGAAGGACTGCCGGGATGGCTACTATGAGGCTGACCTCTGCCCAGACCGCAGTATCCATAGCTTCCAGAA
CCTGGGGATCCAGTGTGTGAAGAAGCGAGATCTGGAGCAAGCCATTAGCCAGCGAATCCAGACCAACAAT
AACCCCTTTCACGTTCCTATAGAGGAGCAGCGCGGGGACTATGACTTGAATGCAGTGCGCCTCTGCTTCC
AGGTGACAGTGCGGGACCCAGCAGGCAGGCCCCTCCTCCTGACCCCTGTCCTCTCACATCCGATTTTTGA
TAACCGGGCCCCCAACACTGCCGAGCTCAAGATCTGCCGAGTAAACCGGAACTCTGGGAGCTGCCTCGGT
GGGGATGAGATCTTCTTGCTGTGCGACAAGGTGCAGAAAGAAGACATTGAGGTGTATTTCACGGGACCAG
GCTGGGAGGCACGAGGCTCCTTTTCTCAAGCTGATGTGCATCGGCAAGTGGCCATTGTGTTCCGGACTCC
TCCGTACGCCGACCCCAGCCTCCAGGCTCCTGTTCGAGTCTCCATGCAGCTACGGCGGCCTTCTGATCGC
GAGCTCAGTGAGCCCATGGAGTTCCAGTACTTGCCAGACACAGATGATCGCCACCGGATTGAAGAGGCCG
CAGCCAGGACCTATGAAACCTTCAAGAGTATCATGAAGAAGAGTCCTTTCAATGGACCAACTGAACCCCG
GCCTCCAACCCGGCGTATTGCTGTGCCTACCCGAAACTCAACTTCTGTCCCCAAGCCAGCCCCGCAGCCC
TACACCTTCCCAGCATCCCTCAGCACCATCAACTTTGATGAGTTTTCCCCCATGCTGTTACCATCAGGGC
AGATCTCAAACCAGGCCCTGGCCTTGGCACCGTCCTCTGCCCCAGTCCTTGCCCAGACCATGGTCCCTTC
CTCAGCCATGGTACCTCTGGCTCAGCCCCCAGCTCCTGCCCCAGTTCTAACCCCGGGTCCTCCCCAGTCC
CTGTCTGCACCTGTTCCAAAGAGCACCCAGGCTGGGGAAGGCACGCTGTCGGAAGCCGCCCTGCAGGCCC
AGGCAGATGCTGATGAAGACTTGGGGGCCTTGCTTGGCAACAGCACAGACCCAGGAGTGTTCACAGACCT
GGCATCTGTGGACAACTCAGAGTTTCAGCAGCTCCTGAACCAGGGTGTGTCCATGTCTCACTCCACAGCT
GAGCCCATGCTGATGGAGTACCCTGAAGCTATAACTCGCCTGGTGACAGGGTCCCAGAGGCCCCCTGACC
CAGCTCCCACACCCCTGGGGACCTCGGGGCTTCCCAATGGACTCTCAGGAGATGAAGACTTCTCCTCCAT
TGCGGACATGGACTTCTCTGCTCTTTTGAGTCAGATCAGCTCCGGATCCTGAGACCAGACCAATAAAAAA
CGCCCGGCGGCAACCGAGCGTTCTGAACAAATCCAGATGGAGTTCTGAGGTCATTACTGGATCTATCAAC
AGGAGTCCAAGCGAGCTCGATATCAAATTACGCCCCGCCCTGCCACTCATCGCAGTACTGTTGTAATTCA
TTAAGCATTCTGCCGACATGGAAGCCATCACAAACGGCATGATGAACCTGAATCGCCAGCGGCATCAGCA
CCTTGTCGCCTTGCGTATAATATTTGCCCATGGTGAAAACGGGGGCGAAGAAGTTGTCCATATTGGCCAC
GTTTAAATCAAAACTGGTGAAACTCACCCAGGGATTGGCTGAAACGAAAAACATATTCTCAATAAACCCT
TTAGGGAAATAGGCCAGGTTTTCACCGTAACACGCCACATCTTGCGAATATATGTGTAGAAACTGCCGGA
AATCGTCGTGGTATTCACTCCAGAGCGATGAAAACGTTTCAGTTTGCTCATGGAAAACGGTGTAACAAGG
GTGAACACTATCCCATATCACCAGCTCACCGTCTTTCATTGCCATACGAAATTCCGGATGAGCATTCATC
AGGCGGGCAAGAATGTGAATAAAGGCCGGATAAAACTTGTGCTTATTTTTCTTTACGGTCTTTAAAAAGG
CCGTAATATCCAGCTGAACGGTCTGGTTATAGGTACATTGAGCAACTGACTGAAATGCCTCAAAATGTTC
TTTACGATGCCATTGGGATATATCAACGGTGGTATATCCAGTGATTTTTTTCTCCATTTTAGCTTCCTTA
GCTCCTGAAAATCTCGATAACTCAAAAAATACGCCCGGTAGTGATCTTATTTCATTATGGTGAAAGTTGG
AACCTCTTACGTGCCCGATCAA
